>Addgene plasmid #53668 | SNX14B-c101 | depositor partial sequence | sequence record 83795 | insert sequence
ATGCACCATCATCATCATCATTCTTCTGGTGTAGATCTGGGTACCGAGAACCTGTACTTCCAATCCATGA
CTCCCCGAAACCTTGCTGCATGGAAAATTAGCATTCCATATGTAGACTTTTTTGAGGATCCCTCCTCTGA
AAGGAAGGAGAAAAAAGAAAGAATTCCTGTGTTTTGTATTGATGTTGAAAGAAATGATAGAAGAGCAGTT
GGACACGAGCCTGAACATTGGTCTGTCTATAGAAGATATCTTGAATTCTATGTACTTGAATCAAAACTAA
CAGAATTTCATGGTGCATTTCCTGATGCCCAGCTTCCTTCTAAGAGGATCATTGGCCCCAAAAATTATGA
ATTCTTAAAGTCAAAGAGGGAAGAGTTCCAAGAATATCTACAGAAACTTCTGCAGCATCCAGAACTGAGT
AATAGTCAACTTCTGGCAGACTTTCTTTCCCCTAATGGTGGGGAAACACAATTTCTTGATAAGATACTAC
CAGATGTAAATCTTTGACAGTAAAGGTGGATACGGATCCGAA
