>Addgene plasmid #53668 | SNX14B-c101 | addgene partial sequence | sequence record 86658 | T7 5'-TAATACGACTCACTATAGGG-3'
ATTTTGTTTAACTTTAAGAAGGAGATATACATATGCACCATCATCATCATCATTCTTCTGGTGTAGATCT
GGGTACCGAGAACCTGTACTTCCAATCCATGACTCCCCGAAACCTTGCTGCATGGAAAATTAGCATTCCA
TATGTAGACTTTTTTGAGGATCCCTCCTCTGAAAGGAAGGAGAAAAAAGAAAGAATTCCTGTGTTTTGTA
TTGATGTTGAAAGAAATGATAGAAGAGCAGTTGGACACGAGCCTGAACATTGGTCTGTCTATAGAAGATA
TCTTGAATTCTATGTACTTGAATCAAAACTAACAGAATTTCATGGTGCATTTCCTGATGCCCAGCTTCCT
TCTAAGAGGATCATTGGCCCCAAAAATTATGAATTCTTAAAGTCAAAGAGGGAAGAGTTCCAAGAATATC
TACAGAAACTTCTGCAGCATCCAGAACTGAGTAATAGTCAACTTCTGGCAGACTTTCTTTCCCCTAATGG
TGGGGAAACACAATTTCTTGATAAGATACTACCAGATGTAAATCTTTGACAGTAAAGGTGGATACGGATC
CGAATTCGAGCTCCGTCGACAAGCTTGCGGCCGCACTCGAGCACCACCACCACCACCACTGAGATCCGGC
TGCTAACAAAGCCCGAAAGGAAGCTGAGTTGGCTGCTGCCACCGCTGAGCAATAACTAGCATAACCCCTT
GGGGCCTCTAAACGGGTCTTGAGGGGTTTTTTGCTGAAAGGAGGAACTATATCCGGATTGGCGAATGGG
[124 nt withheld, positions 770-893]
CGCCGGCTTTCCCCGTCA
