[The description below was written by a language model from this plasmid's Addgene catalogue record.]
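Description:
SNX14B-c101 is a bacterial expression plasmid built on pNIC28-Bsa4, a pET28-derived vector from the SGC designed for high-throughput production of recombinant proteins in E. coli. It is recorded as high copy and is selected with kanamycin. A standard cloning strain is used for propagation, while a BL21(DE3)-type strain carrying a rare-codon tRNA plasmid is recommended for expression, consistent with a system that depends on T7 RNA polymerase supplied from the DE3 lysogen.

The insert is designated SNX14B, presumably a construct of sorting nexin 14, although the record does not state the species or the exact residue boundaries. It explicitly notes that the construct was designed for structure determination and may not encode the full open reading frame, so it is probably a truncated or domain-level fragment. Expression is driven by a T7 promoter under lac operator control, allowing inducible expression. The protein is produced with an N-terminal His-tag for metal-affinity purification, followed by a TEV protease site so the tag can be removed after purification. The insert was introduced by ligation-independent cloning: in the parental vector, BsaI cleavage releases a SacB stuffer fragment and T4 polymerase treatment generates the single-stranded overhangs for annealing. SacB permits counter-selection against uncut vector on sucrose, and the stuffer should have been replaced by the insert in this clone. T7 promoter and T7 terminator primers flank the cassette for sequence verification.

The depositor comments link this plasmid to a deposited structure. Its intended use is therefore production of purified SNX14 protein for crystallography and related biophysical or biochemical work. No feature table was supplied, so element positions and overall size cannot be given.
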