Addgene plasmid #53668: SNX14B-c101
Purpose: bacterial expression plasmid
Depositing lab: Nicola Burgess-Brown. Depositing organization: University of Oxford.
Backbone
  Vector backbone: pNIC28-Bsa4
  Backbone manufacturer: SGC
  Vector type: Bacterial Expression
Growth in bacteria
  Bacterial resistance: Kanamycin, 50 μg/mL
  Growth temperature: 37°C
  Growth strain: Mach1
  Growth instructions: BL21(DE3)-R3-pRARE2 is recommended for expression
  Copy number: High Copy
Gene/Insert
  Gene/Insert name: SNX14B
  Mutation: Bacterial expression for structure determination; may not be full ORF, see comments
  Cloning method: Ligation Independent Cloning
  Sequencing primers: 5′ T7; 3′ T7-term
Terms and licenses: Academic/Nonprofit Terms; Industry Terms: Not Available to Industry
Depositor comments: T7/lac regulated, N-terminal His-tag, TEV, LIC cloning using BsaI cleavage/T4 polymerase, SacB stuffer fragment, pET28 backbone. http://www.thesgc.org/structures/4BGJ/
How to cite: SNX14B-c101 was a gift from Nicola Burgess-Brown (Addgene plasmid # 53668 ; http://n2t.net/addgene:53668 ; RRID:Addgene_53668)
